Addgene plasmid #246798: pGGB-OCS terminator-SunTag-HA-dCas9-NLS
Purpose: A GreenGate entry vector containing NLS-dCas9-HA-SunTag fused gene followed by a OCS terminator
Depositing lab: Danhua Jiang. Depositing organization: Institute of Genetics and Developmental Biology, Chinese Academy of Sciences.
Backbone
  Vector backbone: pGGB000
  Backbone size w/o insert (bp): 2686
  Vector type: GreenGate cloning entry vector
Growth in bacteria
  Bacterial resistance: Ampicillin, 100 μg/mL
  Growth temperature: 37°C
  Growth strain: DH5alpha
  Copy number: High Copy
Gene/Insert
  Gene/Insert name: NLS-dCas9-HA-SunTag-OCS terminator
  Species: Synthetic
  Insert size (bp): 6384
  Cloning method: Restriction Enzyme; 5′ cloning site BsaI (not destroyed); 3′ cloning site BsaI (not destroyed)
  Sequencing primers: 5′ atgtgagttagctcactcattaggcac; 3′ gcaaggcgattaagttgggtaacg
Terms and licenses: Academic/Nonprofit Terms; Industry Terms: Not Available to Industry
How to cite: pGGB-OCS terminator-SunTag-HA-dCas9-NLS was a gift from Danhua Jiang (Addgene plasmid # 246798 ; http://n2t.net/addgene:246798 ; RRID:Addgene_246798)
