[The description below was written by a language model from this plasmid's Addgene catalogue record and pLannotate feature annotations shown in this document.]
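Description:
pGGB-OCS terminator-SunTag-HA-dCas9-NLS is a GreenGate entry vector built on the pGGB000 backbone, intended as a modular building block for Golden Gate-style assembly of plant expression constructs rather than as an expression plasmid in its own right. It is maintained in E. coli at high copy through a ColE1/pUC-type origin and selected with ampicillin via the β-lactamase gene. The remaining backbone annotations are cloning-vector remnants that play no role in the payload: lac promoter/operator and CAP site, SP6 and T7 promoters, and fragments of lacZα, lacI, bom and rop.

The roughly 6.4 kb synthetic insert lies on the reverse strand of the sequenced record and is flanked by BsaI sites that are retained, so the module can be released and ligated in order with other GreenGate parts. It encodes a fusion described as NLS-dCas9-HA-SunTag. This comprises a nuclear-localised, catalytically inactive Streptococcus pyogenes Cas9 (annotated simply as Cas9 by the automated tool), an HA epitope tag, and a SunTag array of solubility-optimised GCN4 peptide repeats. Only three GCN4 copies or fragments are detected by the annotation, and the record does not state the repeat number. Upstream of the coding sequence are a TMV Ω translational enhancer and an attB1 site, and downstream is the octopine synthase (OCS) terminator for transcript termination in plants. No plant promoter is present in the module; one would be supplied by another entry vector during assembly.

In SunTag systems, the GCN4 array recruits multiple copies of an scFv-fused effector to the site that the guide RNA directs dCas9 to bind. This suggests use in targeted transcriptional or epigenetic modulation in plants, although the record does not specify a particular effector or application.
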