Features (pLannotate 1.2.2; 19 found; start..end, strand, type, name):
     96..200     +  promoter       AmpR promoter: bla
    201..1061    +  CDS            AmpR: β-lactamase; bla; confers resistance to ampicillin, carbenicillin, and related antibiotics
   1232..1820    +  rep_origin     ori: high-copy-number ColE1/pMB1/pBR322/pUC origin of replication
   2003..2095    +  CDS            lacI (fragment): lac repressor; lacI; The lac repressor binds to the lac operator to inhibit transcription in E. coli. This inhibition can be relieved by adding lactose or isopropyl-β-D-thiogalactopyranoside (IPTG).
   2108..2129    +  protein_bind   CAP binding site: CAP binding activates transcription in the presence of cAMP. E. coli catabolite activator protein
   2144..2174    +  promoter       lac promoter: promoter for the E. coli lac operon
   2182..2198    +  protein_bind   lac operator: The lac repressor binds to the lac operator to inhibit transcription in E. coli. This inhibition can be relieved by adding lactose or isopropyl-β-D-thiogalactopyranoside (IPTG). lac repressor encoded by lacI
   2212..2230    +  promoter       SP6 promoter: promoter for bacteriophage SP6 RNA polymerase
   2252..2959    -  terminator     OCS terminator: octopine synthase terminator
   3074..3096    -  CDS            GCN4_v4 (fragment): GCN4 peptide optimized to improve solubility while preserving binding to an scFv-GFP fusion protein (Tanenbaum et al., 2014)
   3569..3592    -  CDS            GCN4_v4 (fragment): GCN4 peptide optimized to improve solubility while preserving binding to an scFv-GFP fusion protein (Tanenbaum et al., 2014)
   4165..4221    -  CDS            GCN4_v4: GCN4 peptide optimized to improve solubility while preserving binding to an scFv-GFP fusion protein (Tanenbaum et al., 2014)
   4411..8514    -  CDS            Cas9: Cas9 (Csn1) endonuclease from the Streptococcus pyogenes Type II CRISPR/Cas system generates RNA-guided double strand breaks in DNA
   8528..8583    -  misc_feature   TMV Ω: translational enhancer from the tobacco mosaic virus 5'-leader sequence (Gallie et al., 1988)
   8602..8626    -  protein_bind   attB1: mutant version of attB; recombination site for the Gateway® BP reaction BP Clonase™
   8657..8675    -  promoter       T7 promoter: promoter for bacteriophage T7 RNA polymerase
   8677..8829    +  CDS            lacZα (fragment): LacZα fragment of β-galactosidase; lacZ fragment
   8835..8934    -  misc_feature   bom (fragment): basis of mobility region from pBR322
   9036..1       -  CDS            rop (fragment) (across the origin): Rop protein, which maintains plasmids at low copy number; rop
>Addgene plasmid #246798 | pGGB-OCS terminator-SunTag-HA-dCas9-NLS | addgene full sequence | sequence record 494307 | Addgene NGS Result
GACGAAAGGGCCTCGTGATACGCCTATTTTTATAGGTTAATGTCATGATAATAATGGTTTCTTAGACGTC
AGGTGGCACTTTTCGGGGAAATGTGCGCGGAACCCCTATTTGTTTATTTTTCTAAATACATTCAAATATG
TATCCGCTCATGAGACAATAACCCTGATAAATGCTTCAATAATATTGAAAAAGGAAGAGTATGAGTATTC
AACATTTCCGTGTCGCCCTTATTCCCTTTTTTGCGGCATTTTGCCTTCCTGTTTTTGCTCACCCAGAAAC
GCTGGTGAAAGTAAAAGATGCTGAAGATCAGTTGGGTGCACGAGTGGGTTACATCGAACTGGATCTCAAC
AGCGGTAAGATCCTTGAGAGTTTTCGCCCCGAAGAACGTTTTCCAATGATGAGCACTTTTAAAGTTCTGC
TATGTGGCGCGGTATTATCCCGTATTGACGCCGGGCAAGAGCAACTCGGTCGCCGCATACACTATTCTCA
GAATGACTTGGTTGAGTACTCACCAGTCACAGAAAAGCATCTTACGGATGGCATGACAGTAAGAGAATTA
TGCAGTGCTGCCATAACCATGAGTGATAACACTGCGGCCAACTTACTTCTGACAACGATCGGAGGACCGA
AGGAGCTAACCGCTTTTTTGCACAACATGGGGGATCATGTAACTCGCCTTGATCGTTGGGAACCGGAGCT
GAATGAAGCCATACCAAACGACGAGCGTGACACCACGATGCCTGTAGCAATGGCAACAACGTTGCGCAAA
CTATTAACTGGCGAACTACTTACTCTAGCTTCCCGGCAACAATTAATAGACTGGATGGAGGCGGATAAAG
TTGCAGGACCACTTCTGCGCTCGGCCCTTCCGGCTGGCTGGTTTATTGCTGATAAATCTGGAGCCGGTGA
GCGTGGCTCTCGAGGTATCATTGCAGCACTGGGGCCAGATGGTAAGCCCTCCCGTATCGTAGTTATCTAC
ACGACGGGGAGTCAGGCAACTATGGATGAACGAAATAGACAGATCGCTGAGATAGGTGCCTCACTGATTA
AGCATTGGTAACTGTCAGACCAAGTTTACTCATATATACTTTAGATTGATTTAAAACTTCATTTTTAATT
TAAAAGGATCTAGGTGAAGATCCTTTTTGATAATCTCATGACCAAAATCCCTTAACGTGAGTTTTCGTTC
CACTGAGCGTCAGACCCCGTAGAAAAGATCAAAGGATCTTCTTGAGATCCTTTTTTTCTGCGCGTAATCT
GCTGCTTGCAAACAAAAAAACCACCGCTACCAGCGGTGGTTTGTTTGCCGGATCAAGAGCTACCAACTCT
TTTTCCGAAGGTAACTGGCTTCAGCAGAGCGCAGATACCAAATACTGTTCTTCTAGTGTAGCCGTAGTTA
GGCCACCACTTCAAGAACTCTGTAGCACCGCCTACATACCTCGCTCTGCTAATCCTGTTACCAGTGGCTG
CTGCCAGTGGCGATAAGTCGTGTCTTACCGGGTTGGACTCAAGACGATAGTTACCGGATAAGGCGCAGCG
GTCGGGCTGAACGGGGGGTTCGTGCACACAGCCCAGCTTGGAGCGAACGACCTACACCGAACTGAGATAC
CTACAGCGTGAGCTATGAGAAAGCGCCACGCTTCCCGAAGGGAGAAAGGCGGACAGGTATCCGGTAAGCG
GCAGGGTCGGAACAGGAGAGCGCACGAGGGAGCTTCCAGGGGGAAACGCCTGGTATCTTTATAGTCCTGT
CGGGTTTCGCCACCTCTGACTTGAGCGTCGATTTTTGTGATGCTCGTCAGGGGGGCGGAGCCTATGGAAA
AACGCCAGCAACGCGGCCTTTTTACGGTTCCTGGCCTTTTGCTGGCCTTTTGCTCACATGTTCTTTCCTG
CGTTATCCCCTGATTCTGTGGATAACCGTATTACCGCCTTTGAGTGAGCTGATACCGCTCGCCGCAGCCG
AACGACCGAGCGCAGCGAGTCAGTGAGCGAGGAAGCGGAAGAGCGCCCAATACGCAAACCGCCTCTCCCC
GCGCGTTGGCCGATTCATTAATGCAGCTGGCACGACAGGTTTCCCGACTGGAAAGCGGGCAGTGAGCGCA
ACGCAATTAATGTGAGTTAGCTCACTCATTAGGCACCCCAGGCTTTACACTTTATGCTTCCGGCTCGTAT
GTTGTGTGGAATTGTGAGCGGATAACAATTTCACACGAGCTATTTAGGTGACACTATAGAAGTGAAGCTT
GGTCTCAAACACTGCTGAGCCTCGACATGTTGTCGCAAAATTCGCCCTGGACCCGCCCAACGATTTGTCG
TCACTGTCAAGGTTTGACCTGCACTTCATTTGGGGCCCACATACACCAAAAAAATGCTGCATAATTCTCG
GGGCAGCAAGTCGGTTACCCGGCCGCCGTGCTGGACCGGGTTGAATGGTGCCCGTAACTTTCGGTAGAGC
GGACGGCCAATACTCAACTTCAAGGAATCTCACCCATGCGCGCCGGCGGGGAACCGGAGTTCCCTTCAGT
GAGCGTTATTAGTTCGCCGCTCGGTGTGTCGTAGATACTAGCCCCTGGGGCACTTTTGAAATTTGAATAA
GATTTATGTAATCAGTCTTTTAGGTTTGACCGGTTCTGCCGCTTTTTTTAAAATTGGATTTGTAATAATA
AAACGCAATTGTTTGTTATTGTGGCGCTCTATCATAGATGTCGCTATAAACCTATTCAGCACAATATATT
GTTTTCATTTTAATATTGTACATATAAGTAGTAGGGTACAATCAGTAAATTGAACGGAGAATATTATTCA
TAAAAATACGATAGTAACGGGTGATATATTCATTAGAATGAACCGAAACCGGCGGTAAGGATCTGAGCTA
CACATGCTCAGGTTTTTTACAACGTGCACAACAGAATTGAAAGCAAATATCATGCGATCATAGGCGTCTC
GCATATCTCATTAAAGCAGGACTCTAGTTATCATGGCGCGCCCCCGGGTTACCCTGAGCCTGATCCCCCG
GATCCGGAACCTCCCGACCCTGACCCGGACCCGCCTGAGCCTGAGCCCTTTTTGAGCCTAGCAACTTCGT
TCTCAAGATGATAATTTTTCGATAGCAATTCCTCGCCAGACCCAGACCCTCCCGACCCAGAGCCCCCAGA
GCCAGATCCCGAACCGCCAGAACCACTCCCCTTTTTTAGTCTCGCTACCTCATTTTCCAGATGATAATTT
TTACTCAGTAATTCTTCTCCCGAACCTGAACCACCGGAGCCTGACCCACCTGATCCCGAACCTGAGCCAC
CCGACCCTGAACCTTTCTTTAATCGAGCTACTTCGTTTTCGAGGTGGTAATTCTTTGAAAGTAGTTCCTC
CCCGGATCCCGAGCCCCCAGATCCCGATCCTCCGGAACCGGAGCCGGACCCACCACTGCCCGATCCCTTT
TTTAATCGAGCGACCTCATTTTCAAGATGATAGTTCTTCGAGAGCAGTTCCTCGCCTGACCCGGACCCGC
CTGACCCGGAACCCCCCGATCCTGACCCAGATCCTCCTGAGCCGGAACCCTTCTTCAAACGCGCTACCTC
GTTCTCAAGATGATAATTCTTGGATAGTAGCTCTTCCCCGGAACCTGAACCTCCCGAGCCTGAGCCACCA
GAGCCAGATCCCGACCCACCACTGCCACTTCCCTTTTTTAAGCGTGCCACCTCATTTTCGAGGTGGTAGT
TTTTAGATAATAGCTCTTCACCAGATCCAGATCCCCCAGATCCAGACCCGCCTGACCCCGACCCAGATCC
TCCAGAACCACTGCCCTTTTTTAGCCGAGCCACTTCGTTTTCGAGATGATAATTTTTCGAGAGTAACTCC
TCTCCTGAGCCCGACCCACCGGACCCTGATCCTCCGGATCCAGATCCTGAACCACCCGATCCGGACCCTT
TCTTTAGTCGTGCTACTTCGTTCTCCAAATGATAATTTTTGCTCAGCAACTCCTCCCCCGACCCTGAGCC
TCCCGAACCGGAGCCCCCTGAGCCCGACCCGGAGCCCCCACTTCCGCTCCCCTTTTTCAGTCTAGCTACC
TCATTTTCCAGGTGGTAATTCTTTGAAAGCAGTTCTTCGCCTGATCCGGACCCGCCTGAGCCCGAACCAC
CAGATCCGGAGCCAGAACCTCCACTGCCAGAACCTTTCTTAAGACGAGCCACTTCGTTCTCAAGATGATA
ATTCTTGCTCAAAAGTTCTTCTTCCGCGGCGTCAGTCGGACCGTTGGATCCGCTGCTGCCGTTGCTCCCA
CTACCAATGCCGTCGACCTTTCTCTTCTTCTTTGGAGCATCTTCCACTTTCCGCTTTTTCTTAGGATCTT
CCACCTTGCGTTTTTTCTTGGGGGAGCCGCTGCCCAGGCTGGCATAATCGGGCACGTCATAGGGATAGGC
GTCGCCTCCCAGCTGAGACAGGTCGATCCGTGTCTCGTACAGGCCGGTGATGCTCTGGTGGATCAGGGTG
GCGTCCAGCACCTCTTTGGTGCTGGTGTACCTCTTCCGGTCGATGGTGGTGTCAAAGTACTTGAAGGCGG
CAGGGGCTCCCAGATTGGTCAGGGTAAACAGGTGGATGATATTCTCGGCCTGCTCTCTGATAGGCTTGTC
TCTGTGCTTGTTGTAGGCGCTCAGCACCTTGTCCAGATTAGCGTCGGCCAGGATCACTCTCTTGGAGAAC
TCGCTGATCTGCTCGATGATCTCGTCCAGGTAGTGTTTGTGCTGTTCCACAAACAGCTGTTTCTGCTCAT
TATCCTCGGGGGAGCCCTTCAGCTTCTCATAGTGGCTGGCCAGGTACAGGAAGTTCACATATTTGGAGGG
CAGGGCCAGTTCGTTTCCCTTCTGCAGTTCGCCGGCAGAGGCCAGCATTCTCTTCCGGCCGTTTTCCAGC
TCGAACAGGGAGTACTTAGGCAGCTTGATGATCAGGTCCTTTTTCACTTCTTTGTAGCCCTTGGCTTCCA
GAAAGTCGATGGGATTCTTCTCGAAGCTGCTTCTTTCCATGATGGTGATCCCCAGCAGCTCTTTCACACT
CTTCAGTTTCTTGGACTTGCCCTTTTCCACTTTGGCCACCACCAGCACAGAATAGGCCACGGTGGGGCTG
TCGAAGCCGCCGTACTTCTTAGGGTCCCAGTCCTTCTTTCTGGCGATCAGCTTGTCGCTGTTCCTCTTGG
GCAGGATAGACTCTTTGCTGAAGCCGCCTGTCTGCACCTCGGTCTTTTTCACGATATTCACTTGGGGCAT
AGACAGCACTTTCCGCACGGTGGCAAAGTCCCGGCCCTTATCCCACACGATCTCGCCTGTTTCGCCGTTT
GTCTCGATCAGAGGCCGCTTCCGGATCTCGCCGTTGGCCAGGGTAATCTCGGTCTTGAAAAAGTTCATGA
TGTTGCTGTAGAAGAAGTACTTGGCGGTAGCCTTGCCGATTTCCTGCTCGCTCTTGGCGATCATCTTCCG
CACGTCGTACACCTTGTAGTCGCCGTACACGAACTCGCTTTCCAGCTTAGGGTACTTTTTGATCAGGGCG
GTTCCCACGACGGCGTTCAGGTAGGCGTCGTGGGCGTGGTGGTAGTTGTTGATCTCGCGCACTTTGTAAA
ACTGGAAATCCTTCCGGAAATCGGACACCAGCTTGGACTTCAGGGTGATCACTTTCACTTCCCGGATCAG
TTTGTCGTTCTCGTCGTACTTAGTGTTCATCCGGGAGTCCAGGATCTGTGCCACGTGCTTTGTGATCTGC
CGGGTTTCCACCAGCTGTCTCTTGATGAAGCCGGCCTTATCCAGTTCGCTCAGGCCGCCTCTCTCGGCCT
TGGTCAGATTGTCGAACTTCCTCTGGGTAATCAGCTTGGCATTCAGCAGCTGGCGCCAGTAGTTCTTCAT
CTTCTTCACGACCTCTTCGGAGGGCACGTTGTCGCTCTTGCCCCGGTTCTTGTCGCTCCGAGTCAGCACT
TTGTTATCGATGGAGTCGTCCTTCAGAAAGCTCTGAGGCACGATAGCGTCCACATCGTAGTCGGACAGCC
GGTTGATGTCCAGTTCCTGGTCCACGTACATATCCCGCCCATTCTGCAGGTAGTACAGGTACAGCTTCTC
GTTCTGCAGCTGGGTGTTTTCCACGGGGTGTTCTTTCAGGATCTGGCTGCCCAGCTCTTTGATGCCCTCT
TCGATCCGCTTCATTCTCTCGCGGCTGTTCTTCTGTCCCTTCTGGGTGGTCTGGTTCTCTCTGGCCATTT
CGATCACGATGTTCTCGGGCTTGTGCCGGCCCATCACTTTCACGAGCTCGTCCACCACCTTCACTGTCTG
CAGGATGCCCTTCTTAATGGCGGGGCTGCCGGCCAGATTGGCAATGTGCTCGTGCAGGCTATCGCCCTGG
CCGGACACCTGGGCTTTCTGGATGTCCTCTTTAAAGGTCAGGCTGTCGTCGTGGATCAGCTGCATGAAGT
TTCTGTTGGCGAAGCCGTCGGACTTCAGGAAATCCAGGATTGTCTTGCCGGACTGCTTGTCCCGGATGCC
GTTGATCAGCTTCCGGCTCAGCCTGCCCCAGCCGGTGTATCTCCGCCGCTTCAGCTGCTTCATCACTTTG
TCGTCGAACAGGTGGGCATAGGTTTTCAGCCGTTCCTCGATCATCTCTCTGTCCTCAAACAGTGTCAGGG
TCAGCACGATATCTTCCAGAATGTCCTCGTTTTCCTCATTGTCCAGGAAGTCCTTGTCCTTGATAATTTT
CAGCAGATCGTGGTATGTGCCCAGGGAGGCGTTGAACCGATCTTCCACGCCGGAGATTTCCACGGAGTCG
AAGCACTCGATTTTCTTGAAGTAGTCCTCTTTCAGCTGCTTCACGGTCACTTTCCGGTTGGTCTTGAACA
GCAGGTCCACGATGGCTTTTTTCTGCTCGCCGCTCAGGAAGGCGGGCTTTCTCATTCCCTCGGTCACGTA
TTTCACTTTGGTCAGCTCGTTGTACACGGTGAAGTACTCGTACAGCAGGCTGTGCTTGGGCAGCACCTTC
TCGTTGGGCAGGTTCTTATCGAAGTTGGTCATCCGCTCGATGAAGCTCTGGGCGCTGGCGCCCTTGTCCA
CCACTTCCTCGAAGTTCCAGGGGGTGATGGTTTCCTCGCTCTTTCTGGTCATCCAGGCGAATCTGCTGTT
TCCCCTGGCCAGAGGGCCCACGTAGTAGGGGATGCGGAAGGTCAGGATCTTCTCGATCTTTTCCCGGTTG
TCCTTCAGGAATGGGTAAAAATCTTCCTGCCGCCGCAGAATGGCGTGCAGCTCTCCCAGGTGGATCTGGT
GGGGGATGCTGCCGTTGTCGAAGGTCCGCTGCTTCCGCAGCAGGTCCTCTCTGTTCAGCTTCACGAGCAG
TTCCTCGGTGCCGTCCATCTTTTCCAGGATGGGCTTGATGAACTTGTAGAACTCTTCCTGGCTGGCTCCG
CCATCGATGTAGCCGGCGTAGCCGTTCTTGCTCTGGTCGAAGAAAATCTCTTTGTACTTCTCAGGCAGCT
GCTGCCGCACGAGAGCTTTCAGCAGGGTCAGGTCCTGGTGGTGCTCGTCGTATCTCTTGATCATAGAGGC
GCTCAGGGGGGCCTTGGTGATCTCGGTGTTCACTCTCAGGATGTCGCTCAGCAGGATGGCGTCGGACAGG
TTCTTGGCGGCCAGAAACAGGTCGGCGTACTGGTCGCCGATCTGGGCCAGCAGGTTGTCCAGGTCGTCGT
CGTAGGTGTCCTTGCTCAGCTGCAGTTTGGCATCCTCGGCCAGGTCGAAGTTGCTCTTGAAGTTGGGGGT
CAGGCCCAGGCTCAGGGCAATCAGGTTGCCGAACAGGCCATTCTTCTTCTCGCCGGGCAGCTGGGCGATC
AGATTTTCCAGCCGTCTGCTCTTGCTCAGTCTGGCAGACAGGATGGCCTTGGCGTCCACGCCGCTGGCGT
TGATGGGGTTTTCCTCGAACAGCTGGTTGTAGGTCTGCACCAGCTGGATGAACAGCTTGTCCACGTCGCT
GTTGTCGGGGTTCAGGTCGCCCTCGATCAGGAAGTGGCCCCGGAACTTGATCATGTGGGCCAGGGCCAGA
TAGATCAGCCGCAGGTCGGCCTTGTCGGTGCTGTCCACCAGTTTCTTTCTCAGGTGGTAGATGGTGGGGT
ACTTCTCGTGGTAGGCCACCTCGTCCACGATGTTGCCGAAGATGGGGTGCCGCTCGTGCTTCTTATCCTC
TTCCACCAGGAAGGACTCTTCCAGTCTGTGGAAGAAGCTGTCGTCCACCTTGGCCATCTCGTTGCTGAAG
ATCTCTTGCAGATAGCAGATCCGGTTCTTCCGTCTGGTGTATCTTCTTCTGGCGGTTCTCTTCAGCCGGG
TGGCCTCGGCTGTTTCTCCGCTGTCGAACAGCAGGGCGCCGATCAGGTTCTTCTTGATGCTGTGCCGGTC
GGTGTTGCCCAGCACCTTGAATTTCTTGCTGGGCACCTTGTACTCGTCGGTGATCACGGCCCAGCCCACA
GAGTTGGTGCCGATGGCCAGGCCGATGCTGTACTTCTTGTCCATGTTAACTTTTTTTGTAATTGTAAATA
GTAATTGTAATGTTGTTTGTTGTTTGTTGTTGTTGGTAATTGTTGTAAAAATACTTTAAAGAGCCTGCTT
TTTTGTACAAACTTGTTGATGATCCGGCTTGAGACCGAATTCTCGCCCTATAGTGAGTCGTATTACCTGG
CCGTCGTTTTACAACGTCGTGACTGGGAAAACCCTGGCGTTACCCAACTTAATCGCCTTGCAGCACATCC
CCCTTTCGCCAGCTGGCGTAATAGCGAAGAGGCCCGCACCGATCGCCCTTCCCAACAGTTGCGCAGCCTG
AATGGCGAATGGCGCCTGATGCGGTATTTTCTCCTTACGCATCTGTGCGGTATTTCACACCGCATATGGT
GCACTCTCAGTACAATCTGCTCTGATGCCGCATAGTTAAGCCAGCCCCGACACCCGCCAACACCCGCTGA
CGCGCCCTGACGGGCTTGTCTGCTCCCGGCATCCGCTTACAGACAAGCTGTGACCGTCTCCGGGAGCTGC
ATGTGTCAGAGGTTTTCACCGTCATCACCGAAACGCGCGA
